Addgene plasmid #154660: pEPYC1CB0257
Purpose: MoClo Level 1 luciferase reporter
Depositing lab: Nicola Patron. Depositing organization: Earlham Institute. Publication: Rational design of minimal synthetic promoters for plants. Cai YM, Kallam K, Tidd H, Gendarini G, Salzman A, Patron NJ. Nucleic Acids Res. 2020 Aug 28. pii: 5897334. doi: 10.1093/nar/gkaa682. PubMed 32856047.
Backbone
  Vector backbone: pICH47732
  Vector type: Synthetic Biology
Growth in bacteria
  Bacterial resistance: Ampicillin, 100 μg/mL
  Growth temperature: 37°C
  Growth strain: NEB Stable
  Copy number: High Copy
Gene/Insert
  Gene/Insert name: MinSyn_044 Firefly luciferase expression cassette [MinSyn_044::TMV::LucF::Flag::ocsT]
  Species: Synthetic
  Cloning method: Restriction Enzyme; 5′ cloning site BsaI (destroyed during cloning); 3′ cloning site BsaI (destroyed during cloning)
Terms and licenses: Academic/Nonprofit Terms; Industry Terms: Not Available to Industry
Depositor comments: Please visit https://www.biorxiv.org/content/10.1101/2020.05.14.095406v1 for bioRxiv preprint.
How to cite: pEPYC1CB0257 was a gift from Nicola Patron (Addgene plasmid # 154660 ; http://n2t.net/addgene:154660 ; RRID:Addgene_154660)
