[The description below was written by a language model from this plasmid's Addgene catalogue record and pLannotate feature annotations shown in this document.]
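Description:
pEPYC1CB0257 is a MoClo (Golden Gate) Level 1 plasmid built in the pICH47732 acceptor backbone, carrying a single plant transcription unit that reports promoter activity through firefly luciferase. The backbone is a binary-type vector. Nopaline C58 left and right T-DNA border repeats flank the cargo, and an incP oriV together with the trfA replication initiator gene provides broad-host-range replication of the kind used for maintenance in Agrobacterium. A high-copy ColE1/pUC origin supports propagation in E. coli. Selection in bacteria is by ampicillin, via β-lactamase expressed from its own bla promoter. A very short TetR fragment also annotated in the backbone appears to be a non-functional remnant. The cassette was assembled through BsaI sites that were destroyed during cloning, as is usual for Level 1 assemblies.

The payload, described as MinSyn_044::TMV::LucF::Flag::ocsT, places the minimal synthetic plant promoter MinSyn_044 upstream of the tobacco mosaic virus Ω leader, a 5′ translational enhancer. This is followed by the enhanced luc+ firefly luciferase coding sequence and the octopine synthase terminator. The catalogue lists a Flag tag after the luciferase, but the automated annotation did not call it as a separate feature. In the promoter region the annotation detects only a fragment matching the nopaline synthase promoter, which may mean that NOS-derived sequence contributes to the synthetic promoter, though the record does not state its composition. The construct comes from work on the rational design of minimal synthetic promoters for plants, where luciferase output presumably measures the strength of this promoter. As a Level 1 module, it could also be combined with other transcription units into higher-level multigene assemblies.
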