Features (pLannotate 1.2.2; 12 found; start..end, strand, type, name):
     42..66      +  misc_feature   RB T-DNA repeat: right border repeat from nopaline C58 T-DNA
    178..198     -  CDS            TetR (fragment): tetracycline resistance regulatory protein; tetR
    225..1370    -  CDS            trfA: TRFA_ECOLX - Experimental evidence at protein level: Swiss-Prot protein existence level 1. Also involved in plasmid copy number control, promoting intermolecular coupling of protein bound iterons at oriV, which inhibits replication initiation. From Escherichia coli.
   1706..2294    -  rep_origin     ori: high-copy-number ColE1/pMB1/pBR322/pUC origin of replication
   2465..3325    -  CDS            AmpR: β-lactamase; bla; confers resistance to ampicillin, carbenicillin, and related antibiotics
   3326..3430    -  promoter       AmpR promoter: bla
   3517..4148    -  rep_origin     oriV: incP origin of replication
   4240..4264    +  misc_feature   LB T-DNA repeat: left border repeat from nopaline C58 T-DNA
   4396..4484    +  promoter       NOS promoter (fragment): nopaline synthase promoter
   4599..4654    +  misc_feature   TMV Ω: translational enhancer from the tobacco mosaic virus 5'-leader sequence (Gallie et al., 1988)
   4656..6305    +  CDS            luciferase: firefly luciferase; luc+; enhanced luc+ version of the luciferase gene
   6403..7110    +  terminator     OCS terminator: octopine synthase terminator
>Addgene plasmid #154660 | pEPYC1CB0257 | depositor full sequence | sequence record 299590 | pEPYC1CB0257 sequence 7117 bps
GCAATTGTCTTCTGCACGAAGTGGTTTAAACTATCAGTGTTTGACAGGATATATTGGCGGGTAAACCTAA
GAGAAAAGAGCGTTTATTAGAATAATCGGATATTTAAAAGGGCGTGAAAAGGTTTATCCGTTCGTCCATT
TGTATGTGCATGCCAACCACAGGGTTCCCCAGATCAGGCGCTGGCTGCTGAACCCCCAGCCGGAACTGAC
CCCACAAGGCCCTAGCGTTTGCAATGCACCAGGTCATCATTGACCCAGGCGTGTTCCACCAGGCCGCTGC
CTCGCAACTCTTCGCAGGCTTCGCCGACCTGCTCGCGCCACTTCTTCACGCGGGTGGAATCCGATCCGCA
CATGAGGCGGAAGGTTTCCAGCTTGAGCGGGTACGGCTCCCGGTGCGAGCTGAAATAGTCGAACATCCGT
CGGGCCGTCGGCGACAGCTTGCGGTACTTCTCCCATATGAATTTCGTGTAGTGGTCGCCAGCAAACAGCA
CGACGATTTCCTCGTCGATCAGGACCTGGCAACGGGACGTTTTCTTGCCACGGTCCAGGACGCGGAAGCG
GTGCAGCAGCGACACCGATTCCAGGTGCCCAACGCGGTCGGACGTGAAGCCCATCGCCGTCGCCTGTAGG
CGCGACAGGCATTCCTCGGCCTTCGTGTAATACCGGCCATTGATCGACCAGCCCAGGTCCTGGCAAAGCT
CGTAGAACGTGAAGGTGATCGGCTCGCCGATAGGGGTGCGCTTCGCGTACTCCAACACCTGCTGCCACAC
CAGTTCGTCATCGTCGGCCCGCAGCTCGACGCCGGTGTAGGTGATCTTCACGTCCTTGTTGACGTGGAAA
ATGACCTTGTTTTGCAGCGCCTCGCGCGGGATTTTCTTGTTGCGCGTGGTGAACAGGGCAGAGCGGGCCG
TGTCGTTTGGCATCGCTCGCATCGTGTCCGGCCACGGCGCAATATCGAACAAGGAAAGCTGCATTTCCTT
GATCTGCTGCTTCGTGTGTTTCAGCAACGCGGCCTGCTTGGCCTCGCTGACCTGTTTTGCCAGGTCCTCG
CCGGCGGTTTTTCGCTTCTTGGTCGTCATAGTTCCTCGCGTGTCGATGGTCATCGACTTCGCCAAACCTG
CCGCCTCCTGTTCAAGACGACGCGAACGCTCCACGGCGGCCGATGGCGCGGGCAGGGCAGGGGGAGCCAG
TTGCACGCTGTCGCGCTCGATCTTGGCCGTAGCTTGCTGGACCATCGAGCCGACGGACTGGAAGGTTTCG
CGGGGCGCACGCATGACGGTGCGGCTTGCGATGGTTTCGGCATCCTCGGCGGAAAACCCCGCGTCGATCA
GTTCTTGCCTGTATGCCTTCCGGTCAAACGTCCGATTCATTCACCCTCCTTGCGGGATTGCCCCGACTCA
CGCCGGGGCAATGTGCCCTTATTCCTGATTTGACCCGCCTGGTGCCTTGGTGTCCAGATAATCCACCTTA
TCGGCAATGAAGTCGGTCCCGTAGACCGTCTGGCCGTCCTTCTCGTACTTGGTATTCCGAATCTTGCCCT
GCACGAATACCAGCGACCCCTTGCCCAAATACTTGCCGTGGGCCTCGGCCTGAGAGCCAAAACACTTGAT
GCGGAAGAAGTCGGTGCGCTCCTGCTTGTCGCCGGCATCGTTGCGCCACATCTAGGATCTGCCAGGAACC
GTAAAAAGGCCGCGTTGCTGGCGTTTTTCCATAGGCTCCGCCCCCCTGACGAGCATCACAAAAATCGACG
CTCAAGTCAGAGGTGGCGAAACCCGACAGGACTATAAAGATACCAGGCGTTTCCCCCTGGAAGCTCCCTC
GTGCGCTCTCCTGTTCCGACCCTGCCGCTTACCGGATACCTGTCCGCCTTTCTCCCTTCGGGAAGCGTGG
CGCTTTCTCATAGCTCACGCTGTAGGTATCTCAGTTCGGTGTAGGTCGTTCGCTCCAAGCTGGGCTGTGT
GCACGAACCCCCCGTTCAGCCCGACCGCTGCGCCTTATCCGGTAACTATCGTCTTGAGTCCAACCCGGTA
AGACACGACTTATCGCCACTGGCAGCAGCCACTGGTAACAGGATTAGCAGAGCGAGGTATGTAGGCGGTG
CTACAGAGTTCTTGAAGTGGTGGCCTAACTACGGCTACACTAGAAGAACAGTATTTGGTATCTGCGCTCT
GCTGAAGCCAGTTACCTTCGGAAAAAGAGTTGGTAGCTCTTGATCCGGCAAACAAACCACCGCTGGTAGC
GGTGGTTTTTTTGTTTGCAAGCAGCAGATTACGCGCAGAAAAAAAGGATCTCAAGAAGATCCTTTGATCT
TTTCTACGGGGTCTGACGCTCAGTGGAACGAAAACTCACGTTAAGGGATTTTGGTCATGAGATTATCAAA
AAGGATCTTCACCTAGATCCTTTTAAATTAAAAATGAAGTTTTAAATCAATCTAAAGTATATATGAGTAA
ACTTGGTCTGACAGTTACCAATGCTTAATCAGTGAGGCACCTATCTCAGCGATCTGTCTATTTCGTTCAT
CCATAGTTGCCTGACTCCCCGTCGTGTAGATAACTACGATACGGGAGGGCTTACCATCTGGCCCCAGTGC
TGCAATGATACCGCGAGAACCACGCTCACCGGCTCCAGATTTATCAGCAATAAACCAGCCAGCCGGAAGG
GCCGAGCGCAGAAGTGGTCCTGCAACTTTATCCGCCTCCATCCAGTCTATTAATTGTTGCCGGGAAGCTA
GAGTAAGTAGTTCGCCAGTTAATAGTTTGCGCAACGTTGTTGCCATTGCTACAGGCATCGTGGTGTCACG
CTCGTCGTTTGGTATGGCTTCATTCAGCTCCGGTTCCCAACGATCAAGGCGAGTTACATGATCCCCCATG
TTGTGCAAAAAAGCGGTTAGCTCCTTCGGTCCTCCGATCGTTGTCAGAAGTAAGTTGGCCGCAGTGTTAT
CACTCATGGTTATGGCAGCACTGCATAATTCTCTTACTGTCATGCCATCCGTAAGATGCTTTTCTGTGAC
TGGTGAGTACTCAACCAAGTCATTCTGAGAATAGTGTATGCGGCGACCGAGTTGCTCTTGCCCGGCGTCA
ATACGGGATAATACCGCGCCACATAGCAGAACTTTAAAAGTGCTCATCATTGGAAAACGTTCTTCGGGGC
GAAAACTCTCAAGGATCTTACCGCTGTTGAGATCCAGTTCGATGTAACCCACTCGTGCACCCAACTGATC
TTCAGCATCTTTTACTTTCACCAGCGTTTCTGGGTGAGCAAAAACAGGAAGGCAAAATGCCGCAAAAAAG
GGAATAAGGGCGACACGGAAATGTTGAATACTCATACTCTTCCTTTTTCAATATTATTGAAGCATTTATC
AAGGTTATTGTCTCATGAGCGGATACATATTTGAATGTATTTAGAAAAATAAACAAATAGGGGTTCCGCG
CACGAATTGGCCAGCGCTGCCATTTTTGGGGTGAGGCCGTTCGCGGCCGAGGGGCGCAGCCCCTGGGGGG
ATGGGAGGCCCGCGTTAGCGGGCCGGGAGGGTTCGAGAAGGGGGGGCACCCCCCTTCGGCGTGCGCGGTC
ACGCGCACAGGGCGCAGCCCTGGTTAAAAACAAGGTTTATAAATATTGGTTTAAAAGCAGGTTAAAAGAC
AGGTTAGCGGTGGCCGAAAAACGGGCGGAAACCCTTGCAAATGCTGGATTTTCTGCCTGTGGACAGCCCC
TCAAATGTCAATAGGTGCGCCCCTCATCTGTCAGCACTCTGCCCCTCAAGTGTCAAGGATCGCGCCCCTC
ATCTGTCAGTAGTCGCGCCCCTCAAGTGTCAATACCGCAGGGCACTTATCCCCAGGCTTGTCCACATCAT
CTGTGGGAAACTCGCGTAAAATCAGGCGTTTTCGCCGATTTGCGAGGCTGGCCAGCTCCACGTCGCCGGC
CGAAATCGAGCCTGCCCCTCATCTGTCAACGCCGCGCCGGGTGAGTCGGCCCCTCAAGTGTCAACGTCCG
CCCCTCATCTGTCAGTGAGGGCCAAGTTTTCCGCGAGGTATCCACAACGCCGGCGGCCGCGGTGTCTCGC
ACACGGCTTCGACGGCGTTTCTGGCGCGTTTGCAGGGCCATAGACGGCCGCCAGCCCAGCGGCGAGGGCA
ACCAGCCCGGTGAGCGTCGCAAAGGAGATCCTGATCTGACTGATGGGCTGCCTGTATCGAGTGGTGATTT
TGTGCCGAGCTGCCGGTCGGGGAGCTGTTGGCTGGCTGGTGGCAGGATATATTGTGGTGTAAACAAATTG
ACGCTTAGACAACTTAATAACACATTGCGGACGTTTTTAATGTACTGGGGTGGATGCAGTGGGCCCCACT
CTGTGAAGACAATGCCGAATTCGGATCCGGAGGGAGGCGTGTCGTTTTAGTGAGGCTGGAGTTTAATGAG
CTAAGCACATACGTCAGAAACCATTATTGCGCGTTCAAAAGTCGCCTAAGGTCACTATCAGCTAGCAAAT
ATTTATTGGGTACCCGAATAACTCAGCATCTTTTGCTAAATTCTATCGTGGCTATATAAGGTTTTGCTAT
TCATTGAAAGCAGTAGTGACTGATTTGTATATATACTGTATTTTTACAACAATTACCAACAACAACAAAC
AACAAACAACATTACAATTACTATTTACAATTACAATGGAGGACGCCAAAAACATAAAGAAAGGCCCGGC
GCCATTCTATCCGCTGGAAGATGGAACCGCTGGAGAGCAACTGCATAAGGCTATGAAGAGATACGCCCTG
GTTCCTGGAACAATTGCTTTTACAGATGCACATATCGAGGTGGACATCACTTACGCTGAGTACTTCGAAA
TGTCCGTTCGGTTGGCAGAAGCTATGAAACGATATGGGCTGAATACAAATCACAGAATCGTCGTATGCAG
TGAAAACTCTCTTCAATTCTTTATGCCGGTGTTGGGCGCGTTATTTATCGGAGTTGCAGTTGCGCCCGCG
AACGACATTTATAATGAACGTGAATTGCTCAACAGTATGGGCATTTCGCAGCCTACCGTGGTGTTCGTTT
CCAAAAAGGGGTTGCAAAAAATTTTGAACGTGCAAAAAAAGCTCCCAATCATCCAAAAAATTATTATCAT
GGATTCTAAAACGGATTACCAGGGATTTCAGTCGATGTACACGTTCGTCACATCTCATCTACCTCCCGGT
TTTAATGAATACGATTTTGTGCCAGAGTCCTTCGATAGGGACAAGACAATTGCACTGATCATGAACTCCT
CTGGATCTACTGGTCTGCCTAAAGGTGTCGCTCTGCCTCATAGAACTGCCTGCGTGAGATTCTCGCATGC
CAGAGATCCTATTTTTGGCAATCAAATCATTCCGGATACTGCGATTTTAAGTGTTGTTCCATTCCATCAC
GGTTTTGGAATGTTTACTACACTCGGATATTTGATATGTGGATTTCGAGTCGTCTTAATGTATAGATTTG
AAGAAGAACTGTTTCTGAGGAGCCTTCAGGATTACAAGATTCAAAGTGCGCTGCTGGTGCCAACCCTATT
CTCCTTCTTCGCCAAAAGCACTCTGATTGACAAATACGATTTATCTAATTTACACGAAATTGCTTCTGGT
GGCGCTCCCCTCTCTAAGGAAGTCGGGGAAGCGGTTGCCAAGAGGTTCCATCTGCCAGGTATCAGGCAAG
GATATGGGCTCACTGAGACTACATCAGCTATTCTGATTACACCCGAGGGGGATGATAAACCGGGCGCGGT
CGGTAAAGTTGTTCCATTTTTTGAAGCGAAGGTTGTGGATCTGGATACCGGGAAAACGCTGGGCGTTAAT
CAAAGAGGCGAACTGTGTGTGAGAGGTCCTATGATTATGTCCGGTTATGTAAACAATCCGGAAGCGACCA
ACGCCTTGATTGACAAGGATGGATGGCTACATTCTGGAGACATAGCTTACTGGGACGAGGACGAACACTT
CTTCATCGTTGACCGCCTGAAGTCTCTGATTAAGTACAAAGGCTATCAGGTGGCTCCCGCTGAATTGGAA
TCCATCTTGCTCCAACACCCCAACATCTTCGACGCAGGTGTCGCAGGTCTGCCCGACGATGACGCCGGTG
AACTTCCCGCCGCCGTTGTTGTTTTGGAGCACGGAAAGACGATGACGGAAAAAGAGATCGTGGATTACGT
CGCCAGTCAAGTAACAACCGCGAAAAAGTTGCGCGGAGGAGTTGTGTTTGTGGACGAAGTACCGAAAGGT
CTTACCGGAAAACTCGACGCAAGAAAAATCAGAGAGATCCTCATAAAGGCCAAGAAGGGCGGAAAGATCG
CCGTGGGTTCGGATTATAAGGACCATGACGGAGACTATAAGGACCATGACCTCGACGCTGCAGCAGCGGA
TTATAAGGACGATGACGATAAGTGAGCTTGTCCTGCTTTAATGAGATATGCGAGAAGCCTATGATCGCAT
GATATTTGCTTTCAATTCTGTTGTGCACGTTGTAAAAAACCTGAGCATGTGTAGCTCAGATCCTTACCGC
CGGTTTCGGTTCATTCTAATGAATATATCACCCGTTACTATCGTATTTTTATGAATAATATTCTCCGTTC
AATTTACTGATTGTACCCTACTACTTATATGTACAATATTAAAATGAAAACAATATATTGTGCTGAATAG
GTTTATAGCGACATCTATGATAGAGCGCCACAATAACAAACAATTGCGTTTTATTATTACAAATCCAATT
TTAAAAAAAGCGGCAGAACCGGTCAAACCTAAAAGACTGATTACATAAATCTTATTCAAATTTCAAAAGT
GCCCCAGGGGCTAGTATCTACGACACACCGAGCGGCGAACTAATAACGCTCACTGAAGGGAACTCCGGTT
CCCCGCCGGCGCGCATGGGTGAGATTCCTTGAAGTTGAGTATTGGCCGTCCGCTCTACCGAAAGTTACGG
GCACCATTCAACCCGGTCCAGCACGGCGGCCGGGTAACCGACTTGCTGCCCCGAGAATTATGCAGCATTT
TTTTGGTGTATGTGGGCCCCAAATGAAGTGCAGGTCAAACCTTGACAGTGACGACAAATCGTTGGGCGGG
TCCAGGGCGAATTTTGCGACAACATGTCGAGGCTCAGCAGGACCGCT
